Addgene plasmid #38258: pET22b-BirA-CPDSalI
Depositing lab: Matthew Bogyo & Aimee Shen. Depositing organization: Stanford University. Publication: Simplified, enhanced protein purification using an inducible, autoprocessing enzyme tag. Shen A, Lupardus PJ, Morell M, Ponder EL, Sadaghiani AM, Garcia KC, Bogyo M. PLoS One. 2009 Dec 2;4(12):e8119. 10.1371/journal.pone.0008119 PubMed 19956581.
Backbone
  Vector backbone: Addgene Plasmid #38251 (pET22b-CPDSalI)
  Backbone manufacturer: Matthew Bogyo laboratory
  Backbone size w/o insert (bp): 6126
  Total vector size (bp): 7106
  Vector type: Bacterial Expression
Growth in bacteria
  Bacterial resistance: Ampicillin, 100 μg/mL
  Growth temperature: 37°C
  Growth strain: DH5alpha
  Copy number: Low Copy
Gene/Insert
  Gene/Insert name: birA (alt name: biotin ligase)
  Species: E. coli
  Insert size (bp): 980
  Mutation: cloned from pGEX4T1-BirA
  GenBank ID: NC_008563.1
  Entrez Gene: birA (a.k.a. APECO1_2494)
  Promoter: T7
  Tag / fusion protein: Vibrio cholerae MARTX toxin cysteine protease domain (CPD) (aa3440-3650) (C terminal on backbone); 6xHis (C terminal on backbone)
  Cloning method: Restriction Enzyme; 5′ cloning site NdeI (not destroyed); 3′ cloning site SalI (not destroyed)
  Sequencing primers: 5′ T7 promoter; 3′ T7 terminator
Terms and licenses: Academic/Nonprofit Terms; Industry Terms: Not Available to Industry
Depositor comments: Encodes untagged biotin ligase gene (birA) from E. coli fused to Vibrio cholerae MARTX toxin cysteine protease domain (CPD) to be used to purify biotin ligase.
How to cite: pET22b-BirA-CPDSalI was a gift from Matthew Bogyo & Aimee Shen (Addgene plasmid # 38258 ; http://n2t.net/addgene:38258 ; RRID:Addgene_38258)
