[The description below was written by a language model from this plasmid's Addgene catalogue record.]
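Description:
pET22b-BirA-CPDSalI is a bacterial expression plasmid of about 7.1 kb built on pET22b-CPDSalI, a pET22b derivative engineered to append a self-cleaving purification tag to the C-terminus of a cloned protein. It is maintained in E. coli under ampicillin selection and is recorded as low copy. No feature table accompanies the record, so the origin of replication and other backbone elements are not itemised, although pET22b-type vectors generally carry a pBR322-type origin and rely on a host supplying T7 RNA polymerase for expression.

The insert is the E. coli birA gene encoding biotin ligase (roughly 980 bp), subcloned from a pGEX4T1-BirA plasmid between NdeI and SalI sites that both remain intact. Transcription is driven by the T7 promoter. The reading frame continues from BirA into the cysteine protease domain (CPD) of the Vibrio cholerae MARTX toxin (residues 3440–3650), followed by a 6xHis tag, both provided by the backbone. The fusion can be captured on metal-affinity resin through the His tag. The CPD is an inducible autoprocessing protease, activated by a small-molecule cofactor (inositol hexakisphosphate in the CPD system). When triggered, it cleaves at the junction with the target protein, releasing BirA while the CPD-His portion stays bound to the resin.

According to the depositor, the construct is intended for purifying biotin ligase carrying no affinity tag of its own. This enzyme is commonly used for site-specific biotinylation of proteins bearing a biotin acceptor peptide.
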