>Addgene plasmid #38258 | pET22b-BirA-CPDSalI | addgene partial sequence | sequence record 49651 | T7term 5'-GCTAGTTATTGCTCAGCGG-3'
GTTAGCAGCCGGATCTCAGTGGTGGTGGTGGTGGTGCTCGAGACCTTGCGCGTCCCAGCTTAGCGAAACT
TTGTTGTTTTCTGCCTTTTGAACCCAATCGCCATTCGCGTCCTTGGTATGCTTACGTCCCGCCTCGTCTA
CGGCCAGTTCAGAACTACGAACAGAGACATCGACACGAAGACCATTCGCATCCATCGCGTTAATAAACTG
ATGACCAAAGCCTTTTTGCTTGTCGTCACTCACCAAAGAACAACCAACAATACTGATGTGATCCGGTTTG
TTGTTGATGTTTTCGGCTTGATTAAACGACTGTTGGAACTTGGCCAATTTCACGGCCAACTCATCGGCAC
TGTAACCACTTAAGCGAGTATTGTTAGTTTCTGAGTGGTCGCGACCATGCCCCACCAACTGCCAACGTAG
CTTTCCATCCAGTTTTGACGGATCGCCATACACCACGCGATAGTTGCCGTCTGAATCGAGCTGCACCACC
ACACTGCTTTCAGCATGTTTACCTGCTAAATTGGCTGCCGCTTTTGCTACTACCGGGTCGTTTTCCATTT
GAACGATGATTTGACCGTCGAAGCGGGTTTCACCACCATCTGTCGTTGGTGTAACCGTAATCGGGCCCCA
GCTATTAACATTTTGATTATGGAGTATTTTTCCATCCGCTAATGCGTCGACTTTTTCTGCACTACGCAGG
GATATTTCACCGCCCATCCAGGGTTTTATTATTCCATCCTGCTCAAGTAATAAAGCCCCCTGTTTGTCTA
TTCCGCGTGAAATGCCAAATATTTCTTTATCACCAATGAT
